Addgene plasmid #97307: AAV_Efs_hSpCas9_NLS_FLAG-SV40
Purpose: AAV vector for encoding a human codon-optimized SpCas9 driven by EFs promoter
Depositing lab: Hui Yang. Depositing organization: Center for Excellence in Brain Science and Intelligence Technology, Chinese Academy of Sciences. Publication: Homology-mediated end joining-based targeted integration using CRISPR/Cas9. Yao X, Wang X, Hu X, Liu Z, Liu J, Zhou H, Shen X, Wei Y, Huang Z, Ying W, Wang Y, Nie YH, Zhang CC, Li S, Cheng L, Wang Q, Wu Y, Huang P, Sun Q, Shi L, Yang H. Cell Res. 2017 May 19. doi: 10.1038/cr.2017.76. PubMed 28524166.
Backbone
  Vector backbone: pAAV
  Vector type: Mammalian Expression, Mouse Targeting, AAV
Growth in bacteria
  Bacterial resistance: Ampicillin, 100 μg/mL
  Growth temperature: 37°C
  Growth strain: NEB Stable
  Copy number: High Copy
Gene/Insert
  Gene/Insert name: humanized S. pyogenes Cas9 (alt names: hSpCas9; SpCas9)
  Species: Synthetic
  Insert size (bp): 4101
  Promoter: EFS
  Tag / fusion protein: Flag (C terminal on insert)
  Cloning method: Restriction Enzyme; 5′ cloning site unknown (unknown if destroyed); 3′ cloning site unknown (unknown if destroyed)
Terms and licenses: Academic/Nonprofit Terms; Industry Terms: Not Available to Industry
How to cite: AAV_Efs_hSpCas9_NLS_FLAG-SV40 was a gift from Hui Yang (Addgene plasmid # 97307 ; http://n2t.net/addgene:97307 ; RRID:Addgene_97307)
