[The description below was written by a language model from this plasmid's Addgene catalogue record and pLannotate feature annotations shown in this document.]
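Description:
AAV_Efs_hSpCas9_NLS_FLAG-SV40 is an adeno-associated virus transfer plasmid built on a pAAV backbone for expressing Streptococcus pyogenes Cas9 in mammalian cells, with mouse targeting listed among its applications. In bacteria it is maintained as a high-copy plasmid through a ColE1/pUC-type origin and selected with ampicillin via the β-lactamase gene and its native promoter. An f1 phage origin is also present, along with small remnants of pBR322 bom and rop sequences that are backbone leftovers rather than functional parts. The recommended recombination-deficient growth strain reflects the tendency of AAV inverted terminal repeats to rearrange during propagation.

The payload sits between AAV2 ITRs, the cis elements needed for replication and packaging of the genome into AAV particles when rep, cap and helper functions are supplied in trans. The annotation detects the ITR upstream of the cassette only as two short fragments, while the downstream ITR spans the numbering origin of the roughly 7.5 kb sequence. Inside, the compact EF-1α core (EFS) promoter drives a human codon-optimized SpCas9 open reading frame of about 4.1 kb, followed by an SV40 polyadenylation signal. The construct name and catalogue fields indicate a nuclear localization signal and a C-terminal FLAG tag for detection, though these are not individually annotated in the feature table. A very short match to SV40 small t antigen upstream of the promoter is probably incidental.

Short regulatory elements help keep the large Cas9 gene within AAV packaging capacity. No guide RNA cassette is annotated, so guides and any donor template must be delivered separately. The associated publication concerns homology-mediated end joining-based targeted integration.
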