Features (pLannotate 1.2.2; 14 found; start..end, strand, type, name):
     36..87      -  misc_feature   bom (fragment): basis of mobility region from pBR322
    106..561     +  rep_origin     f1 ori (sequence partly withheld): f1 bacteriophage origin of replication; arrow indicates direction of (+) strand synthesis
    562..611     -  misc_feature   bom (fragment): basis of mobility region from pBR322
    713..748     -  CDS            rop (fragment): Rop protein, which maintains plasmids at low copy number; rop
    843..947     +  promoter       AmpR promoter: bla
    948..1808    +  CDS            AmpR: β-lactamase; bla; confers resistance to ampicillin, carbenicillin, and related antibiotics
   1979..2567    +  rep_origin     ori: high-copy-number ColE1/pMB1/pBR322/pUC origin of replication
   2640..2667    +  repeat_region  AAV2 ITR (fragment): inverted terminal repeat of adeno-associated virus serotype 2 inverted
   2696..2723    +  repeat_region  AAV2 ITR (fragment): inverted terminal repeat of adeno-associated virus serotype 2 inverted
   2770..2788    +  CDS            small t antigen (fragment): SV40 (simian virus 40) small t antigen
   2814..3025    +  promoter       EF-1α core promoter: core promoter for human elongation factor EF-1α
   3050..7153    +  CDS            Cas9: Cas9 (Csn1) endonuclease from the Streptococcus pyogenes Type II CRISPR/Cas system generates RNA-guided double strand breaks in DNA
   7235..7369    +  polyA_signal   SV40 poly(A) signal: SV40 polyadenylation signal
   7378..31      +  repeat_region  AAV2 ITR (across the origin): inverted terminal repeat of adeno-associated virus serotype 2 inverted
>Addgene plasmid #97307 | AAV_Efs_hSpCas9_NLS_FLAG-SV40 | addgene full sequence | sequence record 189973 | Addgene NGS Result
GTGAGCGAGCGAGCGCGCAGCTGCCTGCAGGGGCGCCTGATGCGGTATTTTCTCCTTACGCATCTGTGCG
GTATTTCACACCGCATA
[95 nt withheld, positions 88-182]
T
[46 nt withheld, positions 184-229]
C
[141 nt withheld, positions 231-371]
CCTTTGACGTTGGAGTCCACGTTCTTT
[37 nt withheld, positions 399-435]
ACTCTATCTCGGGCTATTCTTTTGATTTATAAGGGATTTTGCCGATTTCGGTCTATTGGTTAAAAAATGA
GCTGATTTAACAAAAATTTAACGCGAATTTTAACAAAATATTAACGTTTACAATTTTATGGTGCACTCTC
AGTACAATCTGCTCTGATGCCGCATAGTTAAGCCAGCCCCGACACCCGCCAACACCCGCTGACGCGCCCT
GACGGGCTTGTCTGCTCCCGGCATCCGCTTACAGACAAGCTGTGACCGTCTCCGGGAGCTGCATGTGTCA
GAGGTTTTCACCGTCATCACCGAAACGCGCGAGACGAAAGGGCCTCGTGATACGCCTATTTTTATAGGTT
AATGTCATGATAATAATGGTTTCTTAGACGTCAGGTGGCACTTTTCGGGGAAATGTGCGCGGAACCCCTA
TTTGTTTATTTTTCTAAATACATTCAAATATGTATCCGCTCATGAGACAATAACCCTGATAAATGCTTCA
ATAATATTGAAAAAGGAAGAGTATGAGTATTCAACATTTCCGTGTCGCCCTTATTCCCTTTTTTGCGGCA
TTTTGCCTTCCTGTTTTTGCTCACCCAGAAACGCTGGTGAAAGTAAAAGATGCTGAAGATCAGTTGGGTG
CACGAGTGGGTTACATCGAACTGGATCTCAACAGCGGTAAGATCCTTGAGAGTTTTCGCCCCGAAGAACG
TTTTCCAATGATGAGCACTTTTAAAGTTCTGCTATGTGGCGCGGTATTATCCCGTATTGACGCCGGGCAA
GAGCAACTCGGTCGCCGCATACACTATTCTCAGAATGACTTGGTTGAGTACTCACCAGTCACAGAAAAGC
ATCTTACGGATGGCATGACAGTAAGAGAATTATGCAGTGCTGCCATAACCATGAGTGATAACACTGCGGC
CAACTTACTTCTGACAACGATCGGAGGACCGAAGGAGCTAACCGCTTTTTTGCACAACATGGGGGATCAT
GTAACTCGCCTTGATCGTTGGGAACCGGAGCTGAATGAAGCCATACCAAACGACGAGCGTGACACCACGA
TGCCTGTAGCAATGGCAACAACGTTGCGCAAACTATTAACTGGCGAACTACTTACTCTAGCTTCCCGGCA
ACAATTAATAGACTGGATGGAGGCGGATAAAGTTGCAGGACCACTTCTGCGCTCGGCCCTTCCGGCTGGC
TGGTTTATTGCTGATAAATCTGGAGCCGGTGAGCGTGGAAGCCGCGGTATCATTGCAGCACTGGGGCCAG
ATGGTAAGCCCTCCCGTATCGTAGTTATCTACACGACGGGGAGTCAGGCAACTATGGATGAACGAAATAG
ACAGATCGCTGAGATAGGTGCCTCACTGATTAAGCATTGGTAACTGTCAGACCAAGTTTACTCATATATA
CTTTAGATTGATTTAAAACTTCATTTTTAATTTAAAAGGATCTAGGTGAAGATCCTTTTTGATAATCTCA
TGACCAAAATCCCTTAACGTGAGTTTTCGTTCCACTGAGCGTCAGACCCCGTAGAAAAGATCAAAGGATC
TTCTTGAGATCCTTTTTTTCTGCGCGTAATCTGCTGCTTGCAAACAAAAAAACCACCGCTACCAGCGGTG
GTTTGTTTGCCGGATCAAGAGCTACCAACTCTTTTTCCGAAGGTAACTGGCTTCAGCAGAGCGCAGATAC
CAAATACTGTTCTTCTAGTGTAGCCGTAGTTAGGCCACCACTTCAAGAACTCTGTAGCACCGCCTACATA
CCTCGCTCTGCTAATCCTGTTACCAGTGGCTGCTGCCAGTGGCGATAAGTCGTGTCTTACCGGGTTGGAC
TCAAGACGATAGTTACCGGATAAGGCGCAGCGGTCGGGCTGAACGGGGGGTTCGTGCACACAGCCCAGCT
TGGAGCGAACGACCTACACCGAACTGAGATACCTACAGCGTGAGCTATGAGAAAGCGCCACGCTTCCCGA
AGGGAGAAAGGCGGACAGGTATCCGGTAAGCGGCAGGGTCGGAACAGGAGAGCGCACGAGGGAGCTTCCA
GGGGGAAACGCCTGGTATCTTTATAGTCCTGTCGGGTTTCGCCACCTCTGACTTGAGCGTCGATTTTTGT
GATGCTCGTCAGGGGGGCGGAGCCTATGGAAAAACGCCAGCAACGCGGCCTTTTTACGGTTCCTGGCCTT
TTGCTGGCCTTTTGCTCACATGTCCTGCAGGCAGCTGCGCGCTCGCTCGCTCACTGAGGCCGCCCGGGCG
TCGGGCGACCTTTGGTCGCCCGGCCTCAGTGAGCGAGCGAGCGCGCAGAGAGGGAGTGGCCAACTCCATC
ACTAGGGGTTCCTGCGGCCTCTAGCTAGGTCTTGAAAGGAGTGGGAATTGGCTCCGGTGCCCGTCAGTGG
GCAGAGCGCACATCGCCCACAGTCCCCGAGAAGTTGGGGGGAGGGGTCGGCAATTGATCCGGTGCCTAGA
GAAGGTGGCGCGGGGTAAACTGGGAAAGTGATGTCGTGTACTGGCTCCGCCTTTTTCCCGAGGGTGGGGG
AGAACCGTATATAAGTGCAGTAGTCGCCGTGAACGTTCTTTTTCGCAACGGGTTTGCCGCCAGAACACAG
GACCGGTTCTAGAGCGCTGCCACCATGGACAAGAAGTACAGCATCGGCCTGGACATCGGCACCAACTCTG
TGGGCTGGGCCGTGATCACCGACGAGTACAAGGTGCCCAGCAAGAAATTCAAGGTGCTGGGCAACACCGA
CCGGCACAGCATCAAGAAGAACCTGATCGGAGCCCTGCTGTTCGACAGCGGCGAAACAGCCGAGGCCACC
CGGCTGAAGAGAACCGCCAGAAGAAGATACACCAGACGGAAGAACCGGATCTGCTATCTGCAAGAGATCT
TCAGCAACGAGATGGCCAAGGTGGACGACAGCTTCTTCCACAGACTGGAAGAGTCCTTCCTGGTGGAAGA
GGATAAGAAGCACGAGCGGCACCCCATCTTCGGCAACATCGTGGACGAGGTGGCCTACCACGAGAAGTAC
CCCACCATCTACCACCTGAGAAAGAAACTGGTGGACAGCACCGACAAGGCCGACCTGCGGCTGATCTATC
TGGCCCTGGCCCACATGATCAAGTTCCGGGGCCACTTCCTGATCGAGGGCGACCTGAACCCCGACAACAG
CGACGTGGACAAGCTGTTCATCCAGCTGGTGCAGACCTACAACCAGCTGTTCGAGGAAAACCCCATCAAC
GCCAGCGGCGTGGACGCCAAGGCCATCCTGTCTGCCAGACTGAGCAAGAGCAGACGGCTGGAAAATCTGA
TCGCCCAGCTGCCCGGCGAGAAGAAGAATGGCCTGTTCGGAAACCTGATTGCCCTGAGCCTGGGCCTGAC
CCCCAACTTCAAGAGCAACTTCGACCTGGCCGAGGATGCCAAACTGCAGCTGAGCAAGGACACCTACGAC
GACGACCTGGACAACCTGCTGGCCCAGATCGGCGACCAGTACGCCGACCTGTTTCTGGCCGCCAAGAACC
TGTCCGACGCCATCCTGCTGAGCGACATCCTGAGAGTGAACACCGAGATCACCAAGGCCCCCCTGAGCGC
CTCTATGATCAAGAGATACGACGAGCACCACCAGGACCTGACCCTGCTGAAAGCTCTCGTGCGGCAGCAG
CTGCCTGAGAAGTACAAAGAGATTTTCTTCGACCAGAGCAAGAACGGCTACGCCGGCTACATTGACGGCG
GAGCCAGCCAGGAAGAGTTCTACAAGTTCATCAAGCCCATCCTGGAAAAGATGGACGGCACCGAGGAACT
GCTCGTGAAGCTGAACAGAGAGGACCTGCTGCGGAAGCAGCGGACCTTCGACAACGGCAGCATCCCCCAC
CAGATCCACCTGGGAGAGCTGCACGCCATTCTGCGGCGGCAGGAAGATTTTTACCCATTCCTGAAGGACA
ACCGGGAAAAGATCGAGAAGATCCTGACCTTCCGCATCCCCTACTACGTGGGCCCTCTGGCCAGGGGAAA
CAGCAGATTCGCCTGGATGACCAGAAAGAGCGAGGAAACCATCACCCCCTGGAACTTCGAGGAAGTGGTG
GACAAGGGCGCTTCCGCCCAGAGCTTCATCGAGCGGATGACCAACTTCGATAAGAACCTGCCCAACGAGA
AGGTGCTGCCCAAGCACAGCCTGCTGTACGAGTACTTCACCGTGTATAACGAGCTGACCAAAGTGAAATA
CGTGACCGAGGGAATGAGAAAGCCCGCCTTCCTGAGCGGCGAGCAGAAAAAGGCCATCGTGGACCTGCTG
TTCAAGACCAACCGGAAAGTGACCGTGAAGCAGCTGAAAGAGGACTACTTCAAGAAAATCGAGTGCTTCG
ACTCCGTGGAAATCTCCGGCGTGGAAGATCGGTTCAACGCCTCCCTGGGCACATACCACGATCTGCTGAA
AATTATCAAGGACAAGGACTTCCTGGACAATGAGGAAAACGAGGACATTCTGGAAGATATCGTGCTGACC
CTGACACTGTTTGAGGACAGAGAGATGATCGAGGAACGGCTGAAAACCTATGCCCACCTGTTCGACGACA
AAGTGATGAAGCAGCTGAAGCGGCGGAGATACACCGGCTGGGGCAGGCTGAGCCGGAAGCTGATCAACGG
CATCCGGGACAAGCAGTCCGGCAAGACAATCCTGGATTTCCTGAAGTCCGACGGCTTCGCCAACAGAAAC
TTCATGCAGCTGATCCACGACGACAGCCTGACCTTTAAAGAGGACATCCAGAAAGCCCAGGTGTCCGGCC
AGGGCGATAGCCTGCACGAGCACATTGCCAATCTGGCCGGCAGCCCCGCCATTAAGAAGGGCATCCTGCA
GACAGTGAAGGTGGTGGACGAGCTCGTGAAAGTGATGGGCCGGCACAAGCCCGAGAACATCGTGATCGAA
ATGGCCAGAGAGAACCAGACCACCCAGAAGGGACAGAAGAACAGCCGCGAGAGAATGAAGCGGATCGAAG
AGGGCATCAAAGAGCTGGGCAGCCAGATCCTGAAAGAACACCCCGTGGAAAACACCCAGCTGCAGAACGA
GAAGCTGTACCTGTACTACCTGCAGAATGGGCGGGATATGTACGTGGACCAGGAACTGGACATCAACCGG
CTGTCCGACTACGATGTGGACCATATCGTGCCTCAGAGCTTTCTGAAGGACGACTCCATCGACAACAAGG
TGCTGACCAGAAGCGACAAGAACCGGGGCAAGAGCGACAACGTGCCCTCCGAAGAGGTCGTGAAGAAGAT
GAAGAACTACTGGCGGCAGCTGCTGAACGCCAAGCTGATTACCCAGAGAAAGTTCGACAATCTGACCAAG
GCCGAGAGAGGCGGCCTGAGCGAACTGGATAAGGCCGGCTTCATCAAGAGACAGCTGGTGGAAACCCGGC
AGATCACAAAGCACGTGGCACAGATCCTGGACTCCCGGATGAACACTAAGTACGACGAGAATGACAAGCT
GATCCGGGAAGTGAAAGTGATCACCCTGAAGTCCAAGCTGGTGTCCGATTTCCGGAAGGATTTCCAGTTT
TACAAAGTGCGCGAGATCAACAACTACCACCACGCCCACGACGCCTACCTGAACGCCGTCGTGGGAACCG
CCCTGATCAAAAAGTACCCTAAGCTGGAAAGCGAGTTCGTGTACGGCGACTACAAGGTGTACGACGTGCG
GAAGATGATCGCCAAGAGCGAGCAGGAAATCGGCAAGGCTACCGCCAAGTACTTCTTCTACAGCAACATC
ATGAACTTTTTCAAGACCGAGATTACCCTGGCCAACGGCGAGATCCGGAAGCGGCCTCTGATCGAGACAA
ACGGCGAAACCGGGGAGATCGTGTGGGATAAGGGCCGGGATTTTGCCACCGTGCGGAAAGTGCTGAGCAT
GCCCCAAGTGAATATCGTGAAAAAGACCGAGGTGCAGACAGGCGGCTTCAGCAAAGAGTCTATCCTGCCC
AAGAGGAACAGCGATAAGCTGATCGCCAGAAAGAAGGACTGGGACCCTAAGAAGTACGGCGGCTTCGACA
GCCCCACCGTGGCCTATTCTGTGCTGGTGGTGGCCAAAGTGGAAAAGGGCAAGTCCAAGAAACTGAAGAG
TGTGAAAGAGCTGCTGGGGATCACCATCATGGAAAGAAGCAGCTTCGAGAAGAATCCCATCGACTTTCTG
GAAGCCAAGGGCTACAAAGAAGTGAAAAAGGACCTGATCATCAAGCTGCCTAAGTACTCCCTGTTCGAGC
TGGAAAACGGCCGGAAGAGAATGCTGGCCTCTGCCGGCGAACTGCAGAAGGGAAACGAACTGGCCCTGCC
CTCCAAATATGTGAACTTCCTGTACCTGGCCAGCCACTATGAGAAGCTGAAGGGCTCCCCCGAGGATAAT
GAGCAGAAACAGCTGTTTGTGGAACAGCACAAGCACTACCTGGACGAGATCATCGAGCAGATCAGCGAGT
TCTCCAAGAGAGTGATCCTGGCCGACGCTAATCTGGACAAAGTGCTGTCCGCCTACAACAAGCACCGGGA
TAAGCCCATCAGAGAGCAGGCCGAGAATATCATCCACCTGTTTACCCTGACCAATCTGGGAGCCCCTGCC
GCCTTCAAGTACTTTGACACCACCATCGACCGGAAGAGGTACACCAGCACCAAAGAGGTGCTGGACGCCA
CCCTGATCCACCAGAGCATCACCGGCCTGTACGAGACACGGATCGACCTGTCTCAGCTGGGAGGCGACAA
GCGACCTGCCGCCACAAAGAAGGCTGGACAGGCTAAGAAGAAGAAAGATTACAAAGACGATGACGATAAG
GGATCCTAAAACTTGTTTATTGCAGCTTATAATGGTTACAAATAAAGCAATAGCATCACAAATTTCACAA
ATAAAGCATTTTTTTCACTGCATTCTAGTTGTGGTTTGTCCAAACTCATCAATGTATCTTATCATGTCTG
GATCGCGGCCGCAGGAACCCCTAGTGATGGAGTTGGCCACTCCCTCTCTGCGCGCTCGCTCGCTCACTGA
GGCCGGGCGACCAAAGGTCGCCCGACGCCCGGGCTTTGCCCGGGCGGCCTCA
